Addgene plasmid #34550: pTSK241
Depositing lab: James McNally. Depositing organization: National Cancer Institute (NCI). Publication: Concurrent fast and slow cycling of a transcriptional activator at an endogenous promoter. Karpova TS, Kim MJ, Spriet C, Nalley K, Stasevich TJ, Kherrouche Z, Heliot L, McNally JG. Science. 2008 Jan 25;319(5862):466-9. 10.1126/science.1150559 PubMed 18218898.
Backbone
  Vector backbone: pTSK65
  Backbone manufacturer: T.S Karpova
  Vector type: Yeast Expression ; Integrative Plasmid
  Selectable markers: TRP1, HIS3
Growth in bacteria
  Bacterial resistance: Ampicillin, 100 μg/mL
  Growth temperature: 37°C
  Growth strain: DH5alpha
  Copy number: High Copy
Gene/Insert
  Gene/Insert name: Ace1
  Species: S. cerevisiae (budding yeast)
  Entrez Gene: CUP2 (a.k.a. YGL166W, ACE1)
  Promoter: CAP2
  Tag / fusion protein: GFP (C terminal on insert)
  Cloning method: Restriction Enzyme; 5′ cloning site None (unknown if destroyed); 3′ cloning site None (unknown if destroyed)
  Sequencing primers: 5′ M13_puc_Rev; 3′ M13_puc_Fwd
Terms and licenses: Academic/Nonprofit Terms; Industry Terms: Not Available to Industry
How to cite: pTSK241 was a gift from James McNally (Addgene plasmid # 34550 ; http://n2t.net/addgene:34550 ; RRID:Addgene_34550)
