[The description below was written by a language model from this plasmid's Addgene catalogue record and pLannotate feature annotations shown in this document.]
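Description:
pTSK241 is a yeast integrative expression plasmid built on the pTSK65 backbone, carrying the Saccharomyces cerevisiae transcription factor Ace1 (CUP2) fused at its C terminus to GFP. The feature table covers the full 8.5 kb sequence and shows no yeast replication origin or centromere, consistent with the catalogue description of an integrating vector that must recombine into the genome to be maintained in yeast. In E. coli it replicates from a high-copy ColE1/pUC-type origin and is selected with ampicillin through the β-lactamase gene. The remaining bacterial elements (f1 origin, lacZα fragment, lac promoter/operator, T3 and T7 promoters, MCS remnant) indicate a pBluescript-derived scaffold. Two yeast auxotrophic markers are present: HIS3 with its own promoter, and a TRP1 coding sequence lying immediately downstream of the fusion cassette.

The payload is the complete CUP2 open reading frame followed by three tandem copies of GFPmut3, a rapidly maturing green fluorescent protein, so the tag is a triple GFP rather than the single GFP the catalogue entry implies. Ace1 is a copper-dependent activator that binds the upstream activating sequence of the CUP1 metallothionein gene. The catalogue lists the promoter as "CAP2", but the annotation does not identify such an element. Only short fragments matching the ARG4 and TDH3 promoters, probably spurious, are detected upstream of the coding sequence, so the driving promoter cannot be confirmed from the feature table. A short MeCP2 match at the Ace1–GFP junction is most likely an incidental hit to linker sequence. The associated publication concerns the fast and slow cycling of a transcriptional activator at an endogenous promoter, indicating use of the bright triple-GFP fusion for live-cell imaging of Ace1 binding dynamics in yeast.
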