Features (pLannotate 1.2.2; 27 found; start..end, strand, type, name):
    251..267     -  promoter       ARG4 promoter (fragment): S. cerevisiae ARG4
    365..390     +  promoter       GAP promoter (fragment): S. cerevisiae TDH3; promoter for glyceraldehyde-3-phosphate dehydrogenase
    391..1065    +  CDS            CUP2: CUP2_YEAST - Also known as ACE1. Experimental evidence at protein level: Swiss-Prot protein existence level 1. Trans-acting regulatory protein that activates transcription of the CUP1 gene (metallothionein) in response to copper ions. Binds to the CUP1 UAS sequence 5'-GCTTCTTTTCCGCTGA-3'. Binds DNA only in presence of copper or silver. Copper seems to alter the conformation of the protein. From Saccharomyces cerevisiae (strain ATCC 204508 / S288c) (Baker's yeast).
   1088..1105    -  CDS            MeCP2 (fragment): transcriptional repression domain from rat methyl-CpG-binding protein 2 (Nan et al., 1997; Yeo et al., 2018)
   1105..1818    +  CDS            GFPmut3: GFPmut3 is a basic (constitutively fluorescent) green fluorescent protein published in 1996, derived from Aequorea victoria. It is reported to be a very rapidly-maturing weak dimer.
   1825..2538    +  CDS            GFPmut3: GFPmut3 is a basic (constitutively fluorescent) green fluorescent protein published in 1996, derived from Aequorea victoria. It is reported to be a very rapidly-maturing weak dimer.
   2545..3258    +  CDS            GFPmut3: GFPmut3 is a basic (constitutively fluorescent) green fluorescent protein published in 1996, derived from Aequorea victoria. It is reported to be a very rapidly-maturing weak dimer.
   3268..3942    +  CDS            TRP1: phosphoribosylanthranilate isomerase, required for tryptophan biosynthesis; S. cerevisiae TRP1; yeast auxotrophic marker
   4153..4171    -  promoter       T7 promoter: promoter for bacteriophage T7 RNA polymerase
   4174..4331    +  CDS            lacZα (fragment): LacZα fragment of β-galactosidase; lacZ fragment
   4339..4794    +  rep_origin     f1 ori (sequence partly withheld): f1 bacteriophage origin of replication; arrow indicates direction of (+) strand synthesis
   4795..4848    -  misc_feature   bom (fragment): basis of mobility region from pBR322
   4805..5098    -  CDS            YO201_YEAST (fragment): Protein uncertain: Swiss-Prot protein existence level 5. From Saccharomyces cerevisiae (strain ATCC 204508 / S288c) (Baker's yeast).
   5055..5714    -  CDS            HIS3: imidazoleglycerol-phosphate dehydratase, required for histidine biosynthesis; S. cerevisiae HIS3; yeast auxotrophic marker
   5715..5902    -  promoter       HIS3 promoter: S. cerevisiae HIS3
   5952..6026    +  CDS            MRM1 (fragment): MRM1_YEAST - Also known as PET56 From Saccharomyces cerevisiae (strain ATCC 204508 / S288c) (Baker's yeast).
   6031..6080    -  misc_feature   bom (fragment): basis of mobility region from pBR322
   6182..6217    -  CDS            rop (fragment): Rop protein, which maintains plasmids at low copy number; rop
   6302..6406    +  promoter       AmpR promoter: bla
   6407..7267    +  CDS            AmpR: β-lactamase; bla; confers resistance to ampicillin, carbenicillin, and related antibiotics
   7438..8026    +  rep_origin     ori: high-copy-number ColE1/pMB1/pBR322/pUC origin of replication
   8209..8301    +  CDS            lacI (fragment): lac repressor; lacI; The lac repressor binds to the lac operator to inhibit transcription in E. coli. This inhibition can be relieved by adding lactose or isopropyl-β-D-thiogalactopyranoside (IPTG).
   8314..8335    +  protein_bind   CAP binding site: CAP binding activates transcription in the presence of cAMP. E. coli catabolite activator protein
   8350..8380    +  promoter       lac promoter: promoter for the E. coli lac operon
   8388..8404    +  protein_bind   lac operator: The lac repressor binds to the lac operator to inhibit transcription in E. coli. This inhibition can be relieved by adding lactose or isopropyl-β-D-thiogalactopyranoside (IPTG). lac repressor encoded by lacI
   8449..8467    +  promoter       T3 promoter: promoter for bacteriophage T3 RNA polymerase
   8480..8515    -  misc_feature   MCS (fragment): pBluescript multiple cloning site
>Addgene plasmid #34550 | pTSK241 | depositor full sequence | sequence record 41122 | pTSK241 sequence 8515 bps
GTAGACGTATTAAAGCTCAATGATCCTACAAGACATTAAGTAAAAAGGGGAAGCGATCTTAAATCCACAT
GAATTTCCTTTCTCTTTTTCTTCTTCTTCTGTTCCCTTTTTCTTTCTTCTTCCTTCAACGTCTACGTAAA
TATAATGTATAACATCTCCACTTTCCTTTCCCTTATAGCGTTATGTTACCTGTTTAAACTCTAAATTCTT
CATCTACTACTGCTGTTACTACATGTATATATGTTCATTTTTTTTTTTTTTTTTCACCACGGAAAACGTA
AAAATGAGAGCATTTGTAACAAATAAAGGAGAACTGTTCAATCAAGTGACATACAAAAACTCTCTCCAAC
TCTACAATGGATCCCGAATAAACACACATAAATAAACAAAATGGTCGTAATTAACGGGGTCAAATATGCC
TGTGAAACGTGTATCAGGGGTCACAGGGCGGCGCAGTGTACTCACACTGATGGTCCGCTACAGATGATCA
GACGCAAGGGAAGACCATCGACCACATGTGGCCATTGTAAAGAGCTGAGAAGAACCAAGAACTTCAACCC
ATCCGGTGGGTGCATGTGTGCCTCTGCACGACGGCCAGCTGTTGGCAGCAAGGAAGATGAAACACGATGT
CGTTGTGATGAGGGTGAACCTTGTAAATGTCATACCAAGAGGAAAAGCAGCCGGAAATCAAAGGGAGGGT
CATGCCACAGAAGGGCAAATGATGAAGCAGCGCATGTCAATGGTCTCGGTATTGCAGATCTGGACGTTCT
TTTGGGCCTAAATGGTCGCTCGTCGGATGTAGACATGACAACCACATTGCCGAGTTTGAAGCCACCTCTG
CAAAACGGAGAAATTAAGGCCGACAGCATTGACAATCTTGATTTGGCTTCCCTCGATCCGCTTGAGCAAA
GCCCTAGTATATCTATGGAACCTGTTAGTATCAATGAAACAGGAAGCGCATATACAACTACGAACACAGC
ACTAAACGATATTGACATTCCATTCTCCATCAATGAGTTGAACGAGCTATACAAACAAGTATCTTCGCAT
AACTCACATTCACAAGCGGCCGCCGCTGCTGCCGCTGCAGCTGCTGCAGCTGCGATGTCTAAAGGTGAAG
AATTATTCACTGGTGTTGTCCCAATTTTGGTTGAATTAGATGGTGATGTTAATGGTCACAAATTTTCTGT
CTCCGGTGAAGGTGAAGGTGATGCTACTTACGGTAAATTGACCTTAAAATTTATTTGTACTACTGGTAAA
TTGCCAGTTCCATGGCCAACCTTAGTCACTACTTTCGGTTATGGTGTTCAATGTTTTGCGAGATACCCAG
ATCATATGAAACAACATGACTTTTTCAAGTCTGCCATGCCAGAAGGTTATGTTCAAGAAAGAACTATTTT
TTTCAAAGATGACGGTAACTACAAGACCAGAGCTGAAGTCAAGTTTGAAGGTGATACCTTAGTTAATAGA
ATCGAATTAAAAGGTATTGATTTTAAAGAAGATGGTAACATTTTAGGTCACAAATTGGAATACAACTATA
ACTCTCACAATGTTTACATCATGGCTGACAAACAAAAGAATGGTATCAAAGTTAACTTCAAAATTAGACA
CAACATTGAAGATGGTTCTGTTCAATTAGCTGACCATTATCAACAAAATACTCCAATTGGTGATGGTCCA
GTCTTGTTACCAGACAACCATTACTTATCCACTCAATCTGCCTTATCCAAAGATCCAAACGAAAAGAGAG
ACCACATGGTCTTGTTAGAATTTGTTACTGCTGCTGGTATTACCCATGGTATGGATGAATTGTACAAAGA
ATTCATGTCTAAAGGTGAAGAATTATTCACTGGTGTTGTCCCAATTTTGGTTGAATTAGATGGTGATGTT
AATGGTCACAAATTTTCTGTCTCCGGTGAAGGTGAAGGTGATGCTACTTACGGTAAATTGACCTTAAAAT
TTATTTGTACTACTGGTAAATTGCCAGTTCCATGGCCAACCTTAGTCACTACTTTCGGTTATGGTGTTCA
ATGTTTTGCGAGATACCCAGATCATATGAAACAACATGACTTTTTCAAGTCTGCCATGCCAGAAGGTTAT
GTTCAAGAAAGAACTATTTTTTTCAAAGATGACGGTAACTACAAGACCAGAGCTGAAGTCAAGTTTGAAG
GTGATACCTTAGTTAATAGAATCGAATTAAAAGGTATTGATTTTAAAGAAGATGGTAACATTTTAGGTCA
CAAATTGGAATACAACTATAACTCTCACAATGTTTACATCATGGCTGACAAACAAAAGAATGGTATCAAA
GTTAACTTCAAAATTAGACACAACATTGAAGATGGTTCTGTTCAATTAGCTGACCATTATCAACAAAATA
CTCCAATTGGTGATGGTCCAGTCTTGTTACCAGACAACCATTACTTATCCACTCAATCTGCCTTATCCAA
AGATCCAAACGAAAAGAGAGACCACATGGTCTTGTTAGAATTTGTTACTGCTGCTGGTATTACCCATGGT
ATGGATGAATTGTACAAATCTAGAATGTCTAAAGGTGAAGAATTATTCACTGGTGTTGTCCCAATTTTGG
TTGAATTAGATGGTGATGTTAATGGTCACAAATTTTCTGTCTCCGGTGAAGGTGAAGGTGATGCTACTTA
CGGTAAATTGACCTTAAAATTTATTTGTACTACTGGTAAATTGCCAGTTCCATGGCCAACCTTAGTCACT
ACTTTCGGTTATGGTGTTCAATGTTTTGCGAGATACCCAGATCATATGAAACAACATGACTTTTTCAAGT
CTGCCATGCCAGAAGGTTATGTTCAAGAAAGAACTATTTTTTTCAAAGATGACGGTAACTACAAGACCAG
AGCTGAAGTCAAGTTTGAAGGTGATACCTTAGTTAATAGAATCGAATTAAAAGGTATTGATTTTAAAGAA
GATGGTAACATTTTAGGTCACAAATTGGAATACAACTATAACTCTCACAATGTTTACATCATGGCTGACA
AACAAAAGAATGGTATCAAAGTTAACTTCAAAATTAGACACAACATTGAAGATGGTTCTGTTCAATTAGC
TGACCATTATCAACAAAATACTCCAATTGGTGATGGTCCAGTCTTGTTACCAGACAACCATTACTTATCC
ACTCAATCTGCCTTATCCAAAGATCCAAACGAAAAGAGAGACCACATGGTCTTGTTAGAATTTGTTACTG
CTGCTGGTATTACCCATGGTATGGATGAATTGTACAAATAACCGCGGATGTCTGTTATTAATTTCACAGG
TAGTTCTGGTCCATTGGTGAAAGTTTGCGGCTTGCAGAGCACAGAGGCCGCAGAATGTGCTCTAGATTCC
GATGCTGACTTGCTGGGTATTATATGTGTGCCCAATAGAAAGAGAACAATTGACCCGGTTATTGCAAGGA
AAATTTCAAGTCTTGTAAAAGCATATAAAAATAGTTAAGGCACTCCGAAATACTTGGTTGGCGTGTTTCG
TAATCAACCTAAGGAGGATGTTTTGGCTCTGGTCAATGATTACGGCATTGATATCGTCCAACTGCATGGA
GATGAGTCGTGGCAAGAATACCAAGAGTTCCTCGGTTTGCCAGTTATTAAAAGACTCGTATTTCCAAAAG
ACTGCAACATACTACTCAGTGCAGCTTCACAGAAACCTCATTCGTTTATTCCCTTGTTTGATTCAGAAGC
AGGTGGGACAGGTGAACTTTTGGATTGGAACTCGATTTCTGACTGGGTTGGAAGGCAAGAGAGCCCCGAA
AGCTTACATTTTATGTTAGCTGGTGGACTGACGCCAGAAAATGTTGGTGATGCGCTTAGATTAAATGGCG
TTATTGGTGTTGATGTAAGCGGAGGTGTGGAGACAAATGGTGTAAAAGACTCTAACAAAATAGCAAATTT
CGTCAAAAATGCTAAGAAATAGGTTATTACTGAGTAGTATTTATTTAAGTATTGTTTGTGCACTTGCCTG
CAGGCCTTTTGAAAAGCAAGCATAAAAGATCTAAACATAAAATCTGTAAAATAACAAGATGTAAAGATAA
TGCTAAATCATTTGGCTTTTTGATTGATTGTACAGGAAAATATACATCGCAGGGGGTTGACTTTTACCAT
TTCACCGCGAGCTCCAATTCGCCCTATAGTGAGTCGTATTACAATTCACTGGCCGTCGTTTTACAACGTC
GTGACTGGGAAAACCCTGGCGTTACCCAACTTAATCGCCTTGCAGCACATCCCCCCTTCGCCAGCTGGCG
TAATAGCGAAGAGGCCCGCACCGATCGCCCTTCCCAACAGTTGCGCAGCCTGAATGGCGAATGGCGCG
[124 nt withheld, positions 4339-4462]
C
[91 nt withheld, positions 4464-4554]
A
[49 nt withheld, positions 4556-4604]
CCTTTGACGTTGGAGTCCACGTTCTTT
[37 nt withheld, positions 4632-4668]
ACCCTATCTCGGTCTATTCTTTTGATTTATAAGGGATTTTGCCGATTTCGGCCTATTGGTTAAAAAATGA
GCTGATTTAACAAAAATTTAACGCGAATTTTAACAAAATATTAACGTTTACAATTTCCTGATGCGGTATT
TTCTCCTTACGCATCTGTGCGGTATTTCACACCGCATATGATCCGTCGAGTTCAAGAGAAAAAAAAAGAA
AAAGCAAAAAGAAAAAAGGAAAGCGCGCCTCGTTCAGAATGACACGTATAGAATGATGCATTACCTTGTC
ATCTTCAGTATCATACTGTTCGTATACATACTTACTGACATTCATAGGTATACATATATACACATGTATA
TATATCGTATGCTGCAGCTTTAAATAATCGGTGTCACTACATAAGAACACCTTTGGTGGAGGGAACATCG
TTGGTACCATTGGGCGAGGTGGCTTCTCTTATGGCAACCGCAAGAGCCTTGAACGCACTCTCACTACGGT
GATGATCATTCTTGCCTCGCAGACAATCAACGTGGAGGGTAATTCTGCTAGCCTCTGCAAAGCTTTCAAG
AAAATGCGGGATCATCTCGCAAGAGAGATCTCCTACTTTCTCCCTTTGCAAACCAAGTTCGACAACTGCG
TACGGCCTGTTCGAAAGATCTACCACCGCTCTGGAAAGTGCCTCATCCAAAGGCGCAAATCCTGATCCAA
ACCTTTTTACTCCACGCGCCAGTAGGGCCTCTTTAAAAGCTTGACCGAGAGCAATCCCGCAGTCTTCAGT
GGTGTGATGGTCGTCTATGTGTAAGTCACCAATGCACTCAACGATTAGCGACCAGCCGGAATGCTTGGCC
AGAGCATGTATCATATGGTCCAGAAACCCTATACCTGTGTGGACGTTAATCACTTGCGATTGTGTGGCCT
GTTCTGCTACTGCTTCTGCCTCTTTTTCTGGGAAGATCGAGTGCTCTATCGCTAGGGGACCACCCTTTAA
AGAGATCGCAATCTGAATCTTGGTTTCATTTGTAATACGCTTTACTAGGGCTTTCTGCTCTGTCATCTTT
GCCTTCGTTTATCTTGCCTGCTCATTTTTTAGTATATTCTTCGAAGAAATCACATTACTTTATATAATGT
ATAATTCATTATGTGATAATGCCAATCGCTAAGAAAAAAAAAGAGTCATCCGCTAGGTGGAAAAAAAAAA
ATGAAAATCATTACCGAGGCATAAAAAAATATAGAGTGTACTAGAGGAGGCCAAGAGTAATAGAAAAAGA
AAATTGCGGGAAAGGACTGTGTTATGACTTCCCTGACTAATGCCGTGTTCAAACGATACCTGGCAGTGAC
TCCTAGCGCTCACCAAGCTCTTAAAACGGAATTATGGTGCACTCTCAGTACAATCTGCTCTGATGCCGCA
TAGTTAAGCCAGCCCCGACACCCGCCAACACCCGCTGACGCGCCCTGACGGGCTTGTCTGCTCCCGGCAT
CCGCTTACAGACAAGCTGTGACCGTCTCCGGGAGCTGCATGTGTCAGAGGTTTTCACCGTCATCACCGAA
ACGCGCGAGACGAAAGGGCCTCGTGATACGCCTATTTTTATAGGTTAATGTCATGATAATAAGACGTCAG
GTGGCACTTTTCGGGGAAATGTGCGCGGAACCCCTATTTGTTTATTTTTCTAAATACATTCAAATATGTA
TCCGCTCATGAGACAATAACCCTGATAAATGCTTCAATAATATTGAAAAAGGAAGAGTATGAGTATTCAA
CATTTCCGTGTCGCCCTTATTCCCTTTTTTGCGGCATTTTGCCTTCCTGTTTTTGCTCACCCAGAAACGC
TGGTGAAAGTAAAAGATGCTGAAGATCAGTTGGGTGCACGAGTGGGTTACATCGAACTGGATCTCAACAG
CGGTAAGATCCTTGAGAGTTTTCGCCCCGAAGAACGTTTTCCAATGATGAGCACTTTTAAAGTTCTGCTA
TGTGGCGCGGTATTATCCCGTATTGACGCCGGGCAAGAGCAACTCGGTCGCCGCATACACTATTCTCAGA
ATGACTTGGTTGAGTACTCACCAGTCACAGAAAAGCATCTTACGGATGGCATGACAGTAAGAGAATTATG
CAGTGCTGCCATAACCATGAGTGATAACACTGCGGCCAACTTACTTCTGACAACGATCGGAGGACCGAAG
GAGCTAACCGCTTTTTTTCACAACATGGGGGATCATGTAACTCGCCTTGATCGTTGGGAACCGGAGCTGA
ATGAAGCCATACCAAACGACGAGCGTGACACCACGATGCCTGTAGCAATGGCAACAACGTTGCGCAAACT
ATTAACTGGCGAACTACTTACTCTAGCTTCCCGGCAACAATTAATAGACTGGATGGAGGCGGATAAAGTT
GCAGGACCACTTCTGCGCTCGGCCCTTCCGGCTGGCTGGTTTATTGCTGATAAATCTGGAGCCGGTGAGC
GTGGGTCTCGCGGTATCATTGCAGCACTGGGGCCAGATGGTAAGCCCTCCCGTATCGTAGTTATCTACAC
GACGGGCAGTCAGGCAACTATGGATGAACGAAATAGACAGATCGCTGAGATAGGTGCCTCACTGATTAAG
CATTGGTAACTGTCAGACCAAGTTTACTCATATATACTTTAGATTGATTTAAAACTTCATTTTTAATTTA
AAAGGATCTAGGTGAAGATCCTTTTTGATAATCTCATGACCAAAATCCCTTAACGTGAGTTTTCGTTCCA
CTGAGCGTCAGACCCCGTAGAAAAGATCAAAGGATCTTCTTGAGATCCTTTTTTTCTGCGCGTAATCTGC
TGCTTGCAAACAAAAAAACCACCGCTACCAGCGGTGGTTTGTTTGCCGGATCAAGAGCTACCAACTCTTT
TTCCGAAGGTAACTGGCTTCAGCAGAGCGCAGATACCAAATACTGTCCTTCTAGTGTAGCCGTAGTTAGG
CCACCACTTCAAGAACTCTGTAGCACCGCCTACATACCTCGCTCTGCTAATCCTGTTACCAGTGGCTGCT
GCCAGTGGCGATAAGTCGTGTCTTACCGGGTTGGACTCAAGACGATAGTTACCGGATAAGGCGCAGCGGT
CGGGCTGAACGGGGGGTTCGTGCACACAGCCCAGCTTGGAGCGAACGACCTACACCGAACTGAGATACCT
ACAGCGTGAGCATTGAGAAAGCGCCACGCTTCCCGAAGGGAGAAAGGCGGACAGGTATCCGGTAAGCGGC
AGGGTCGGAACAGGAGAGCGCACGAGGGAGCTTCCAGGGGGGAACGCCTGGTATCTTTATAGTCCTGTCG
GGTTTCGCCACCTCTGACTTGAGCGTCGATTTTTGTGATGCTCGTCAGGGGGGCCGAGCCTATGGAAAAA
CGCCAGCAACGCGGCCTTTTTACGGTTCCTGGCCTTTTGCTGGCCTTTTGCTCACATGTTCTTTCCTGCG
TTATCCCCTGATTCTGTGGATAACCGTATTACCGCCTTTGAGTGAGCTGATACCGCTCGCCGCAGCCGAA
CGACCGAGCGCAGCGAGTCAGTGAGCGAGGAAGCGGAAGAGCGCCCAATACGCAAACCGCCTCTCCCCGC
GCGTTGGCCGATTCATTAATGCAGCTGGCACGACAGGTTTCCCGACTGGAAAGCGGGCAGTGAGCGCAAC
GCAATTAATGTGAGTTACCTCACTCATTAGGCACCCCAGGCTTTACACTTTATGCTTCCGGCTCCTATGT
TGTGTGGAATTGTGAGCGGATAACAATTTCACACAGGAAACAGCTATGACCATGATTACGCCAAGCTCGG
AATTAACCCTCACTAAAGGGAACAAAAGCTGGGTACCGGGCCCCCCCTCGAGGTCGACGGTATCGAT
