>Addgene plasmid #34550 | pTSK241 | addgene partial sequence | sequence record 42677 | T3 5'-GCAATTAACCCTCACTAAAGG-3'
CCCCCTCGAGGTCGACGGTATCGATGTAGACGTATTAAAGCTCAATGATCCTACAAGACATTAAGTAAAA
AGGGGAAGCGATCTTAAATCCACATGAATTTCCTTTCTCTTTTTCTTCTTCTTCTGTTCCCTTTTTCTTT
CTTCTTCCTTCAACGTCTACGTAAATATAATGTATAACATCTCCACTTTCCTTTCCCTTATAGCGTTATG
TTACCTGTTTAAACTCTAAATTCTTCATCTACTACTGCTGTTACTACATGTATATATGTTCATTTTTTTT
TTTTTTTTTCACCACGGAAAACGTAAAAATGAGAGCATTTGTAACAAATAAAGGAGAACTGTTCAATCAA
GTGACATACAAAAACTCTCTCCAACTCTACAATGGATCCCGAATAAACACACATAAATAAACAAAATGGT
CGTAATTAACGGGGTCAAATATGCCTGTGAAACGTGTATCAGGGGTCACAGGGCGGCGCAGTGTACTCAC
ACTGATGGTCCGCTACAGATGATCAGACGCAAGGGAAGACCATCGACCACATGTGGCCATTGTAAAGAGC
TGAGAAGAACCAAGAACTTCAACCCATCCGGTGGGTGCATGTGTGCCTCTGCACGACGGCCAGCTGTTGG
CAGCAAGGAAGATGAAACACGATGTCGTTGTGATGAGGGTGAACCTTGTAAATGTCATACCAAGAGGAAA
AGCAGCCGGAAATCAAAGGGAGGGTCATGCCACAGAAGGGCAAATGATGAAGCAGCGCATGTCAATGGTC
TCGGTATTGCAGATCTGGACGTTC
