>Addgene plasmid #34550 | pTSK241 | addgene partial sequence | sequence record 42751 | TRP1-R 5'-cagcatcggaatctagagca-3'
CCAATGGACCAGAACTACCTGTGAAATTAATAACAGACATCCGCGGTTATTTGTACAATTCATCCATACC
ATGGGTAATACCAGCAGCAGTAACAAATTCTAACAAGACCATGTGGTCTCTCTTTTCGTTTGGATCTTTG
GATAAGGCAGATTGAGTGGATAAGTAATGGTTGTCTGGTAACAAGACTGGACCATCACCAATTGGAGTAT
TTTGTTGATAATGGTCAGCTAATTGAACAGAACCATCTTCAATGTTGTGTCTAATTTTGAAGTTAACTTT
GATACCATTCTTTTGTTTGTCAGCCATGATGTAAACATTGTGAGAGTTATAGTTGTATTCCAATTTGTGA
CCTAAAATGTTACCATCTTCTTTAAAATCAATACCTTTTAATTCGATTCTATTAACTAAGGTATCACCTT
CAAACTTGACTTCAGCTCTGGTCTTGTAGTTACCGTCATCTTTGAAAAAAATAGTTCTTTCTTGAACATA
ACCTTCTGGCATGGCAGACTTGAAAAAGTCATGTTGTTTCATATGATCTGGGTATCTCGCAAAACATTGA
ACACCATAACCGAAAGTAGTGACTAAGGTTGGCCATGGAACTGGCAATTTACCAGTAGTACAAATAAATT
TTAAGGTCAATTTACCGTAAGTAGCATCACCTTCACCTTCACCGGAGACAGAAAATTTGTGACCATTAAC
ATCACCATCTAATTCAACCAAAATTGGGACAACACCAGTGAATAATTCTTCACCTTTAGACATTCTAG
